Addgene plasmid #233276: YjdC-R82A_pET-14b
Purpose: Overexpress his-tag YjdC protein with a site directed mutagenesis, arginine at position 82 was substituted with alanine (R82A)
Depositing lab: Mohan Babu & Andrew Emili. Depositing organization: University of Regina. Publication: Ligand interaction landscape of transcription factors and essential enzymes in E. coli. Peng H, Kotelnikov S, Egbert ME, Ofaim S, Stevens GC, Phanse S, Saccon T, Ignatov M, Dutta S, Istace Z, Moutaoufik MT, Aoki H, Kewalramani N, Sun J, Gong Y, Padhorny D, Poda G, Alekseenko A, Porter KA, Jones G, Rodionova I, Guo H, Pogoutse O, Datta S, Saier M, Crovella M, Vajda S, Moreno-Hagelsieb G, Parkinson J, Segre D, Babu M, Kozakov D, Emili A. Cell. 2025 Jan 22:S0092-8674(25)00032-7. doi: 10.1016/j.cell.2025.01.003. PubMed 39862855.
Backbone
  Vector backbone: pET-14b
  Backbone size w/o insert (bp): 4671
  Total vector size (bp): 5115
  Vector type: Bacterial Expression
Growth in bacteria
  Bacterial resistance: Ampicillin, 100 μg/mL
  Growth temperature: 37°C
  Growth strain: DH5alpha
  Growth instructions: Use BL21 for protein expression.
  Copy number: Low Copy
Gene/Insert
  Gene/Insert name: YjdC
  Insert size (bp): 576
  Mutation: Arginine was replaced with Alanine at position 82 (R82A)
  GenBank ID: Gene ID: 948650
  Entrez Gene: yjdC (a.k.a. b4135, ECK4129, cutA3)
  Promoter: T7 promoter
  Cloning method: Unknown
  Sequencing primers: 5′ GGGAATTCATGCAAAGGGAGGATGTACT
Resource information
  A portion of this plasmid was derived from a plasmid made by: Genscript manufacture the gene as per my request with the modifications
Terms and licenses: Academic/Nonprofit Terms; Industry Terms: Not Available to Industry
How to cite: YjdC-R82A_pET-14b was a gift from Mohan Babu & Andrew Emili (Addgene plasmid # 233276 ; http://n2t.net/addgene:233276 ; RRID:Addgene_233276)
