[The description below was written by a language model from this plasmid's Addgene catalogue record and pLannotate feature annotations shown in this document.]
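Description:
YjdC-R82A_pET-14b is a bacterial expression plasmid built on the pET-14b backbone for overproducing a His-tagged point mutant of the Escherichia coli protein YjdC (also listed as b4135 or cutA3). It carries the pBR322-type replication region, comprising the ColE1/pMB1 origin together with the bom mobility site and the rop gene. Rop restrains copy number, which fits the record's "low copy" designation. Selection is by ampicillin through the bla β-lactamase gene and its own promoter. The two tetracycline-resistance fragments and the tet promoter flanking the expression cassette are remnants of the pBR322 tet gene, which the cassette interrupts, so tetracycline resistance is not expected to be functional.

The expression unit consists of a T7 promoter, the strong ribosome binding site from phage T7 gene 10, a short N-terminal tag segment, the yjdC coding sequence and a T7 terminator. The annotation software matched the tag segment to a fragment of a composite tag, most likely because of its 6xHis stretch, which agrees with the stated His tag. The insert carries an arginine-to-alanine substitution at position 82 (R82A), and the record notes that the modified gene was commercially synthesized; the cloning method is not given. Because transcription depends on T7 RNA polymerase, the plasmid is maintained in a cloning strain such as DH5alpha, while the record specifies BL21 for protein production.

The sequenced record is 5,130 nt, close to the 5,115 bp listed in the catalogue. The construct comes from a study mapping ligand interactions of E. coli transcription factors and essential enzymes. Its stated purpose is overexpression of the mutant protein, presumably for purification and comparison with wild-type YjdC, though the record does not state the role of residue 82.
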