Features (pLannotate 1.2.2; 14 found; start..end, strand, type, name):
    104..208     +  promoter       AmpR promoter: bla
    209..1069    +  CDS            AmpR: β-lactamase; bla; confers resistance to ampicillin, carbenicillin, and related antibiotics
   1240..1828    +  rep_origin     ori: high-copy-number ColE1/pMB1/pBR322/pUC origin of replication
   2014..2153    -  misc_feature   bom: basis of mobility region from pBR322
   2255..2446    -  CDS            rop: Rop protein, which maintains plasmids at low copy number; rop
   2463..2843    +  CDS            YPB1_ECOLX: Protein predicted: Swiss-Prot protein existence level 4. From Escherichia coli.
   3085..3985    -  CDS            TcR (fragment): tetracycline efflux protein; tet; confers resistance to tetracycline
   4007..4025    +  promoter       T7 promoter: promoter for bacteriophage T7 RNA polymerase
   4057..4079    +  RBS            RBS: efficient ribosome binding site from bacteriophage T7 gene 10 (Olins and Rangwala, 1989)
   4087..4105    +  CDS            capTEV™ (fragment): composite tag for in vivo biotinylation, TEV protease cleavage, and 6xHis tagging
   4107..4676    +  CDS            yjdC: YJDC_ECOL6 - Protein predicted: Swiss-Prot protein existence level 4. From Escherichia coli O6:H1 (strain CFT073 / ATCC 700928 / UPEC).
   4680..4727    +  terminator     T7 terminator: transcription terminator for bacteriophage T7 RNA polymerase
   4753..5045    -  CDS            TcR (fragment): tetracycline efflux protein; tet; confers resistance to tetracycline
   5093..5121    -  promoter       tet promoter: E. coli promoter for tetracycline efflux protein gene
>Addgene plasmid #233276 | YjdC-R82A_pET-14b | addgene full sequence | sequence record 465020 | Addgene NGS Result
TTCTTGAAGACGAAAGGGCCTCGTGATACGCCTATTTTTATAGGTTAATGTCATGATAATAATGGTTTCT
TAGACGTCAGGTGGCACTTTTCGGGGAAATGTGCGCGGAACCCCTATTTGTTTATTTTTCTAAATACATT
CAAATATGTATCCGCTCATGAGACAATAACCCTGATAAATGCTTCAATAATATTGAAAAAGGAAGAGTAT
GAGTATTCAACATTTCCGTGTCGCCCTTATTCCCTTTTTTGCGGCATTTTGCCTTCCTGTTTTTGCTCAC
CCAGAAACGCTGGTGAAAGTAAAAGATGCTGAAGATCAGTTGGGTGCACGAGTGGGTTACATCGAACTGG
ATCTCAACAGCGGTAAGATCCTTGAGAGTTTTCGCCCCGAAGAACGTTTTCCAATGATGAGCACTTTTAA
AGTTCTGCTATGTGGCGCGGTATTATCCCGTGTTGACGCCGGGCAAGAGCAACTCGGTCGCCGCATACAC
TATTCTCAGAATGACTTGGTTGAGTACTCACCAGTCACAGAAAAGCATCTTACGGATGGCATGACAGTAA
GAGAATTATGCAGTGCTGCCATAACCATGAGTGATAACACTGCGGCCAACTTACTTCTGACAACGATCGG
AGGACCGAAGGAGCTAACCGCTTTTTTGCACAACATGGGGGATCATGTAACTCGCCTTGATCGTTGGGAA
CCGGAGCTGAATGAAGCCATACCAAACGACGAGCGTGACACCACGATGCCTGCAGCAATGGCAACAACGT
TGCGCAAACTATTAACTGGCGAACTACTTACTCTAGCTTCCCGGCAACAATTAATAGACTGGATGGAGGC
GGATAAAGTTGCAGGACCACTTCTGCGCTCGGCCCTTCCGGCTGGCTGGTTTATTGCTGATAAATCTGGA
GCCGGTGAGCGTGGGTCTCGCGGTATCATTGCAGCACTGGGGCCAGATGGTAAGCCCTCCCGTATCGTAG
TTATCTACACGACGGGGGGTCAGGCAACTATGGATGAACGAAATAGACAGATCGCTGAGATAGGTGCCTC
ACTGATTAAGCATTGGTAACTGTCAGACCAAGTTTACTCATATATACTTTAGATTGATTTAAAACTTCAT
TTTTAATTTAAAAGGATCTAGGTGAAGATCCTTTTTGATAATCTCATGACCAAAATCCCTTAACGTGAGT
TTTCGTTCCACTGAGCGTCAGACCCCGTAGAAAAGATCAAAGGATCTTCTTGAGATCCTTTTTTTCTGCG
CGTAATCTGCTGCTTGCAAACAAAAAAACCACCGCTACCAGCGGTGGTTTGTTTGCCGGATCAAGAGCTA
CCAACTCTTTTTCCGAAGGTAACTGGCTTCAGCAGAGCGCAGATACCAAATACTGTCCTTCTAGTGTAGC
CGTAGTTAGGCCACCACTTCAAGAACTCTGTAGCACCGCCTACATACCTCGCTCTGCTAATCCTGTTACC
AGTGGCTGCTGCCAGTGGCGATAAGTCGTGTCTTACCGGGTTGGACTCAAGACGATAGTTACCGGATAAG
GCGCAGCGGTCGGGCTGAACGGGGGGTTCGTGCACACAGCCCAGCTTGGAGCGAACGACCTACACCGAAC
TGAGATACCTACAGCGTGAGCTATGAGAAAGCGCCACGCTTCCCGAAGGGAGAAAGGCGGACAGGTATCC
GGTAAGCGGCAGGGTCGGAACAGGAGAGCGCACGAGGGAGCTTCCAGGGGGAAACGCCTGGTATCTTTAT
AGTCCTGTCGGGTTTCGCCACCTCTGACTTGAGCGTCGATTTTTGTGATGCTCGTCAGGGGGGCGGAGCC
TATGGAAAAACGCCAGCAACGCGGCCTTTTTACGGTTCCTGGCCTTTTGCTGGCCTTTTGCTCACATGTT
CTTTCCTGCGTTATCCCCTGATTCTGTGGATAACCGTATTACCGCCTTTGAGTGAGCTGATACCGCTCGC
CGCAGCCGAACGACCGAGCGCAGCGAGTCAGTGAGCGAGGAAGCGGAAGAGCGCCTGATGCGGTATTTTC
TCCTTACGCATCTGTGCGGTATTTCACACCGCAATGGTGCACTCTCAGTACAATCTGCTCTGATGCCGCA
TAGTTAAGCCAGTATACACTCCGCTATCGCTACGTGACTGGGTCATGGCTGCGCCCCGACACCCGCCAAC
ACCCGCTGACGCGCCCTGACGGGCTTGTCTGCTCCCGGCATCCGCTTACAGACAAGCTGTGACCGTCTCC
GGGAGCTGCATGTGTCAGAGGTTTTCACCGTCATCACCGAAACGCGCGAGGCAGCTGCGGTAAAGCTCAT
CAGCGTGGTCGTGAAGCGATTCACAGATGTCTGCCTGTTCATCCGCGTCCAGCTCGTTGAGTTTCTCCAG
AAGCGTTAATGTCTGGCTTCTGATAAAGCGGGCCATGTTAAGGGCGGTTTTTTCCTGTTTGGTCACTGAT
GCCTCCGTGTAAGGGGGATTTCTGTTCATGGGGGTAATGATACCGATGAAACGAGAGAGGATGCTCACGA
TACGGGTTACTGATGATGAACATGCCCGGTTACTGGAACGTTGTGAGGGTAAACAACTGGCGGTATGGAT
GCGGCGGGACCAGAGAAAAATCACTCAGGGTCAATGCCAGCGCTTCGTTAATACAGATGTAGGTGTTCCA
CAGGGTAGCCAGCAGCATCCTGCGATGCAGATCCGGAACATAATGGTGCAGGGCGCTGACTTCCGCGTTT
CCAGACTTTACGAAACACGGAAACCGAAGACCATTCATGTTGTTGCTCAGGTCGCAGACGTTTTGCAGCA
GCAGTCGCTTCACGTTCGCTCGCGTATCGGTGATTCATTCTGCTAACCAGTAAGGCAACCCCGCCAGCCT
AGCCGGGTCCTCAACGACAGGAGCACGATCATGCGCACCCGTGGCCAGGACCCAACGCTGCCCGAGATGC
GCCGCGTGCGGCTGCTGGAGATGGCGGACGCGATGGATATGTTCTGCCAAGGGTTGGTTTGCGCATTCAC
AGTTCTCCGCAAGAATTGATTGGCTCCAATTCTTGGAGTGGTGAATCCGTTAGCGAGGTGCCGCCGGCTT
CCATTCAGGTCGAGGTGGCCCGGCTCCATGCACCGCGACGCAACGCGGGGAGGCAGACAAGGTATAGGGC
GGCGCCTACAATCCATGCCAACCCGTTCCATGTGCTCGCCGAGGCGGCATAAATCGCCGTGACGATCAGC
GGTCCAATGATCGAAGTTAGGCTGGTAAGAGCCGCGAGCGATCCTTGAAGCTGTCCCTGATGGTCGTCAT
CTACCTGCCTGGACAGCATGGCCTGCAACGCGGGCATCCCGATGCCGCCGGAAGCGAGAAGAATCATAAT
GGGGAAGGCCATCCAGCCTCGCGTCGCGAACGCCAGCAAGACGTAGCCCAGCGCGTCGGCCGCCATGCCG
GCGATAATGGCCTGCTTCTCGCCGAAACGTTTGGTGGCGGGACCAGTGACGAAGGCTTGAGCGAGGGCGT
GCAAGATTCCGAATACCGCAAGCGACAGGCCGATCATCGTCGCGCTCCAGCGAAAGCGGTCCTCGCCGAA
AATGACCCAGAGCGCTGCCGGCACCTGTCCTACGAGTTGCATGATAAAGAAGACAGTCATAAGTGCGGCG
ACGATAGTCATGCCCCGCGCCCACCGGAAGGAGCTGACTGGGTTGAAGGCTCTCAAGGGCATCGGTCGAC
GCTCTCCCTTATGCGACTCCTGCATTAGGAAGCAGCCCAGTAGTAGGTTGAGGCCGTTGAGCACCGCCGC
CGCAAGGAATGGTGCATGCAAGGAGATGGCGCCCAACAGTCCCCCGGCCACGGGGCCTGCCACCATACCC
ACGCCGAAACAAGCGCTCATGAGCCCGAAGTGGCGAGCCCGATCTTCCCCATCGGTGATGTCGGCGATAT
AGGCGCCAGCAACCGCACCTGTGGCGCCGGTGATGCCGGCCACGATGCGTCCGGCGTAGAGGATCGAGAT
CTCGATCCCGCGAAATTAATACGACTCACTATAGGGAGACCACAACGGTTTCCCTCTAGAAATAATTTTG
TTTAACTTTAAGAAGGAGATATACCATGCATCATCATCATCATCACCAAAGGGAGGATGTACTAGGAGAA
GCTCTTAAGCTGCTGGAGCTGCAGGGCATCGCTAATACCACCCTGGAGATGGTCGCTGAGCGCGTGGACT
ACCCACTGGACGAGTTGCGCCGTTTCTGGCCGGATAAAGAAGCAATTCTGTATGACGCGCTGCGTTACCT
GAGCCAACAAATTGATGTGTGGAGACGTCAGCTGATGCTGGACGAAACCCAGACCGCAGAACAGAAGTTG
CTGGCGGCGTACCAGGCGTTGTCCGAGTGCGTTAAAAACAACCGCTACCCGGGTTGCTTGTTTATCGCCG
CGTGTACCTTTTATCCGGACCCGGGTCATCCGATTCACCAACTGGCGGATCAGCAAAAGAGCGCTGCGTA
TGATTTCACCCATGAATTGCTCACGACTCTGGAGGTGGACGACCCGGCAATGGTGGCCAAACAGATGGAA
CTGGTTCTGGAGGGCTGCCTGTCTCGTATGTTAGTTAACCGTAGCCAAGCGGACGTTGATACCGCGCACC
GTCTGGCGGAAGATATCCTGCGCTTCGCCCGTTGTCGTCAGGGCGGTGCATTGACGTAACTAGCATAACC
CCTTGGGGCCTCTAAACGGGTCTTGAGGGGTTTTTTGCTGAAAGGAGGAACTATATCCGGATATCCACAG
GACGGGTGTGGTCGCCATGATCGCGTAGTCGATAGTGGCTCCAAGTAGCGAAGCGAGCAGGACTGGGCGG
CGGCCAAAGCGGTCGGACAGTGCTCCGAGAACGGGTGCGCATAGAAATTGCATCAACGCATATAGCGCTA
GCAGCACGCCATAGTGACTGGCGATGCTGTCGGAATGGACGATATCCCGCAAGAGGCCCGGCAGTACCGG
CATAACCAAGCCTATGCCTACAGCATCCAGGGTGACGGTGCCGAGGATGACGATGAGCGCATTGTTAGAT
TTCATACACGGTGCCTGACTGCGTTAGCAATTTAACTGTGATAAACTACCGCATTAAAGCTTATCGATGA
TAAGCTGTCAAACATGAGAA
